>Addgene plasmid #177642 | pZS220 | addgene full sequence | sequence record 348529 | Addgene NGS Result
GACTCGCTGCGCTCGGTCGTTCGGCTGCGGCGAGCGGTATCAGCTCACTCAAAGGCGGTAATACGGTTAT
CCACAGAATCAGGGGATAACGCAGGAAAGAACATGTGAGCAAAAGGCCAGCAAAAGGCCAGGAACCGTAA
AAAGGCCGCGTTGCTGGCGTTTTTCCATAGGCTCCGCCCCCCTGACGAGCATCACAAAAATCGACGCTCA
AGTCAGAGGTGGCGAAACCCGACAGGACTATAAAGATACCAGGCGTTTCCCCCTGGAAGCTCCCTCGTGC
GCTCTCCTGTTCCGACCCTGCCGCTTACCGGATACCTGTCCGCCTTTCTCCCTTCGGGAAGCGTGGCGCT
TTCTCATAGCTCACGCTGTAGGTATCTCAGTTCGGTGTAGGTCGTTCGCTCCAAGCTGGGCTGTGTGCAC
GAACCCCCCGTTCAGCCCGACCGCTGCGCCTTATCCGGTAACTATCGTCTTGAGTCCAACCCGGTAAGAC
ACGACTTATCGCCACTGGCAGCAGCCACTGGTAACAGGATTAGCAGAGCGAGGTATGTAGGCGGTGCTAC
AGAGTTCTTGAAGTGGTGGCCTAACTACGGCTACACTAGAAGAACAGTATTTGGTATCTGCGCTCTGCTG
AAGCCAGTTACCTTCGGAAAAAGAGTTGGTAGCTCTTGATCCGGCAAACAAACCACCGCTGGTAGCGGTG
GTTTTTTTGTTTGCAAGCAGCAGATTACGCGCAGAAAAAAAGGATCTCAAGAAGATCCTTTGATCTTTTC
TACGGGGTCTGACGCTCAGTGGAACGAAAACTCACGTTAAGGGATTTTGGTCATGAGATTATCAAAAAGG
ATCTTCACCTAGATCCTTTTAAATTAAAAATGAAGTTTTAAATCAATCTAAAGTATATATGAGTAAACTT
GGTCTGACAGTTACCAATGCTTAATCAGTGAGGCACCTATCTCAGCGATCTGTCTATTTCGTTCATCCAT
AGTTGCCTGACTCCCCGTCGTGTAGATAACTACGATACGGGAGGGCTTACCATCTGGCCCCAGTGCTGCA
ATGATACCGCGAGACCCACGCTCACCGGCTCCAGATTTATCAGCAATAAACCAGCCAGCCGGAAGGGCCG
AGCGCAGAAGTGGTCCTGCAACTTTATCCGCCTCCATCCAGTCTATTAATTGTTGCCGGGAAGCTAGAGT
AAGTAGTTCGCCAGTTAATAGTTTGCGCAACGTTGTTGCCATTGCTACAGGCATCGTGGTGTCACGCTCG
TCGTTTGGTATGGCTTCATTCAGCTCCGGTTCCCAACGATCAAGGCGAGTTACATGATCCCCCATGTTGT
GCAAAAAAGCGGTTAGCTCCTTCGGTCCTCCGATCGTTGTCAGAAGTAAGTTGGCCGCAGTGTTATCACT
CATGGTTATGGCAGCACTGCATAATTCTCTTACTGTCATGCCATCCGTAAGATGCTTTTCTGTGACTGGT
GAGTACTCAACCAAGTCATTCTGAGAATAGTGTATGCGGCGACCGAGTTGCTCTTGCCCGGCGTCAATAC
GGGATAATACCGCGCCACATAGCAGAACTTTAAAAGTGCTCATCATTGGAAAACGTTCTTCGGGGCGAAA
ACTCTCAAGGATCTTACCGCTGTTGAGATCCAGTTCGATGTAACCCACTCGTGCACCCAACTGATCTTCA
GCATCTTTTACTTTCACCAGCGTTTCTGGGTGAGCAAAAACAGGAAGGCAAAATGCCGCAAAAAAGGGAA
TAAGGGCGACACGGAAATGTTGAATACTCATACTCTTCCTTTTTCAATATTATTGAAGCATTTATCAGGG
TTATTGTCTCATGAGCGGATACATATTTGAATGTATTTAGAAAAATAAACAAATAGGGGTTCCGCGCACA
TTTCCCCGAAAAGTGCCACCTAAATTGTAAGCGTTAATATTTTGTTAAAATTCGCGTTAAATTTTTGTTA
AATCAGCTCATTTTTTAACCAATAGGCCGAAATCGGCAAAATCCCTTATAAATCAAAAGAATAGACCGAG
ATAGGGT
[37 nt withheld, positions 2038-2074]
AAAGAACGTGGACTCCAACGTCAAAGG
[49 nt withheld, positions 2102-2150]
T
[91 nt withheld, positions 2152-2242]
G
[124 nt withheld, positions 2244-2367]
CCCATTCGCCATTCAGGCTGCGCAACTGTTGGGAAGGGCGATCGGTGCGGGCCTCTTCGCTATTACGCCA
GTCGACCGCCAATTCAATATGGCGTATATGGACTCATGCCAATTCAATATGGTGGATCTGGACCTGTGCC
AATTCAATATGGCGTATATGGACTCGTGCCAATTCAATATGGTGGATCTGGACCCCAGCCAATTCAATAT
GGCGGACTTGGCACCATGCCAATTCAATATGGCGGACCTGGCACTGTGCCAACTGGGGAGGGGTCTACTT
GGCACGGTGCCAAGTTTGAGGAGGGGTCTTGGCCCTGTGCCAAGTCCGCCATATTGAATTGGCATGGTGC
CAATAATGGCGGCCATATTGGCTATATGCCAGGATCAATATATAGGCAATATCCAATATGGCCCTATGCC
AATATGGCTATTGGCCAGGTTCAATACTATGTATTGGCCCTATGCCATATAGTATTCCATATATGGGTTT
TCCTATTGACGTAGATAGCCCCTCCCAATGGGCGGTCCCATATACCATATATGGGGCTTCCTAATACCGC
CCATAGCCACTCCCCCATTGACGTCAATGGTCTCTATATATGGTCTTTCCTATTGACGTCATATGGGCGG
TCCTATTGACGTATATGGCGCCTCCCCCATTGACGTCAATTACGGTAAATGGCCCGCCTGGCTCAATGCC
CATTGACGTCAATAGGACCACCCACCATTGACGTCAATGGGATGGCTCATTGCCCATTCATATCCGTTCT
CACGCCCCCTATTGACGTCAATGACGGTAAATGGCCCACTTGGCAGTACATCAATATCTATTAATAGTAA
CTTGGCAAGTACATTACTATTGGAAGTACGCCAGGGTACATTGGCAGTACTCCCATTGACGTCAATGGCG
GTAAATGGCCCGCGATGGCTGCCAAGTACATCCCCATTGACGTCAATGGGGAGGGGCAATGACGCAAATG
GGCGTTCCATTGACGTAAATGGGCGGTAGGCGTGCCTAATGGGAGGTCTATATAAGCAATGCTCGTTTAG
GGAACCGCCATTCTGCCTGGGGACGTCGGAGCAAGCTTGATTTAGGTGACACTATAGAATACAAGCTACT
TGTTCTTTTTGCAGGATCCACTAGTGGCGCGCCATGGAGGAAACGAAGATAATATACCACATAGACGATG
AGGACACCCCGTACCTTGTGAAGTTGCCAATTCCTGCGGACCAAGTGACATTAGGCGATTTTAAGAATGT
TCTCAATCGGCCCAACTACAAATTCTTCTTCGCGTCTATGGACGATGATTTCGGCGTTGTCAAAGAAGAA
ATTGTAGAAGATGAGGCCAAGCTGCCATGCTTCAACGGCCGGGTGGTATCCTGGCTCGTCCCGGCCGACA
GCAGCACAGGAGCGCCATCGGACACGGGGTCGCAATGCCAAAGCGAAGCACCCTCAGACATGCAGCCACC
CATGGAACGGACGGGCGGCATCGGCGACTCGCGACCGCCTTCTTTCCATGCGAATGCACCAGGAAGCACA
GACAAACTCAGCGACACAGAAACAGAATCGGTCATCAGCTCAAGAAGAGGGAGACACCAAAGTTCAAGGA
GGGACAGACATCATAATGATTTTTCTCGTCCGAAGAGGGACCACCATCGGAGCGGTCATGGGTACGAAAG
CTCCTCCACGTTAATGAGCAGCGACATCGAGTCTACGAGTTACTTCGATTCCACAGACGACGACAGCAGA
TTTAGTAGTGCAACAGAGCGAAGCAGCTCATCACGATTAATGCGCAGCAAACACAGGAAACGGCGGCGGA
GACCGCGCATGCCTCAAGTCCAGCGTGCCTCTTCTTTTAGCAGTATAACAGACTCTACTATGTCACTCAA
CATTATCACAGTAACCTTAAATTTGGACAAAATTAACTTCTTGGGTATCAGCATTGTTGGTCAAAGCAAC
AAGGGCGGGGACGGTGGGATCTACGTGGGCTCGATCATGAAGGGGGGTGCGGTAGCAGCGGACGGCAGGA
TCGAGCCAGGCGACATGATCCTGCAGGTCAACGAAGTCAGCTTTGAGAACATGAGCAACGATGATGCCGT
CAGGGTACTACGAGAAGCTGTGCACCAGCCAGGGCCCATCAAACTTGTCGTTGCTAAGTGCTGGGATCCT
TCACCTAAGGGTTACTTCACAATCCCTAGGAGTGAGCCAGTCCGGCCGATTGATCCCGGTGCGTGGGTGG
CCCACACCAACGCCATGAAAGTGGCCGCGTACCACGGTCAAGCAGGACCGGTCAGTCCCTCCATGACCTC
AATGACGTCCGGCAGCTCTTCACTAACCAGCTCTATCCCCGAGTCCGAAAGATTGGAGGATTTCGGCCCA
CTGTCAATCAACTCGGACTTGAACACCATCGTGCGTGCCATGGCGGCCCCGGACTCTGGCCTGGACATCA
GAGACCGCATGTGGCTCAAGATTACCATTCCAAACGCTTTCCTAGGTTCTGATGTTGTGGAATGGCTGTA
CAATCGTGTGGAGGGTTTCACAGATCGGCGAGATGCCAGGAAGTATGCCTGCAACCTCCTCAAGGCGGGC
TACATCCGACACACCGTCAACAAGATCACCTTCTCCGAGCAGTGCTACTACATCTTTGGAGACCTGTGCG
GAAACATGGCGGCCCTGTCGCTGGGTGACGACACCCCAGAAGTGGACCAGGACACCCTGGAGCCTCTCCC
CCAGCACTGGATGCCCCCCGGCCAGCTACCCCCAAATATACCCACGGCCCCTCCCCTCCCCTACCAGCCC
ATAGGCTATTCCCAGTTTGACACGGCCAGCTACACCAGTTTTGGAAACGGGAGCGTAGGCAGTGCCGGAA
GTGGAGGAAGCAGTGGTTCAGGCCACAGCCAAGACCACAAGGACCGGAAAGGCCGCAGCAAAGGCAGCTC
TGGCAGCGAATCGGACGCCACCTCCATCATCAGCCGGTCAACGGCGAGAGGGGACCTACCCATGCGTGCC
GACGGCTCCCTGCGGGGCGACACGCCCCCTATGTCCGTCAACTCCATGCCCATGGGCGTGGCCATCCCCC
CGATGGGTCAAATGACAGGGCTCGCACAGGCCAGCGAGATTGCAAGAATGGGCCGGCCAGCGATCGCCGG
ACATCGATTGATGAGTAAAGGAGAAGAACTTTTCACTGGAGTTGTCCCAATTCTTGTTGAATTAGATGGT
GATGTTAATGGGCACAAATTTTCTGTCAGTGGAGAGGGTGAAGGTGATGCAACATACGGAAAACTTACCC
TTAAATTTATTTGCACTACTGGAAAACTACCTGTTCCATGGCCAACACTTGTCACTACTCTCACTTATGG
TGTTCAATGCTTTTCAAGATACCCAGATCATATGAAACGGCATGACTTTTTCAAGAGTGCCATGCCCGAA
GGTTATGTACAGGAAAGAACTATATTTTTCAAAGATGACGGGAACTACAAGACACGTGCTGAAGTCAAGT
TTGAAGGTGATACCCTTGTTAATAGAATCGAGTTAAAAGGTATTGATTTTAAAGAAGATGGAAACATTCT
TGGACACAAATTGGAATACAACTATAACTCACACAATGTATACATCATGGCAGACAAACAAAAGAATGGA
ATCAAAGTTAACTTCAAAATTAGACACAACATTGAAGATGGAAGCGTTCAACTAGCAGACCATTATCAAC
AAAATACTCCAATTGGCGATGGCCCTGTCCTTTTACCAGACAACCATTACCTGTCCACACAATCTGCCCT
TTCGAAAGATCCCAACGAAAAGAGAGACCACATGGTCCTTCTTGAGTTTGTAACAGCTGCTGGGATTACA
CATGGCATGGATGAACTATACAAATAAGAATTCAAGGCCTCTCGAGCCTCTAGAACTATAGTGAGTCGTA
TTACGTAGATCCAGACATGATAAGATACATTGATGAGTTTGGACAAACCACAACTAGAATGCAGTGAAAA
AAATGCTTTATTTGTGAAATTTGTGATGCTATTGCTTTATTTGTAACCATTATAAGCTGCAATAAACAAG
TTAACAACAACAATTGCATTCATTTTATGTTTCAGGTTCAGGGGGAGGTGTGGGAGGTTTTTTAATTCGC
GGCCGCGGCGCCAATGCATTGGGCCCGGTACCCAGCTTTTGTTCCCTTTAGTGAGGGTTAATTGCGCGCT
TGGCGTAATCATGGTCATAGCTGTTTCCTGTGTGAAATTGTTATCCGCTCACAATTCCACACAACATACG
AGCCGGGAGCATAAAGTGTAAAGCCTGGGGTGCCTAATGAGTGAGCTAACTCACATTAATTGCGTTGCGC
TCACTGCCCGCTTTCCAGTCGGGAAACCTGTCGTGCCAGCTGCATTAATGAATCGGCCAACGCGCGGGGA
GAGGCGGTTTGCGTATTGGGCGCTCTTCCGCTTCCTCGCTCACT
Features (pLannotate 1.2.2; 16 found; start..end, strand, type, name):
    162..750     -  rep_origin     ori: high-copy-number ColE1/pMB1/pBR322/pUC origin of replication
    921..1781    -  CDS            AmpR: β-lactamase; bla; confers resistance to ampicillin, carbenicillin, and related antibiotics
   1782..1886    -  promoter       AmpR promoter: bla
   1939..2367    -  rep_origin     f1 ori (sequence partly withheld): f1 bacteriophage origin of replication; arrow indicates direction of (+) strand synthesis
   2372..2438    -  CDS            lacZα (fragment): LacZα fragment of β-galactosidase; lacZ fragment
   2445..3422    +  promoter       CMV IE94 promoter: enhancer/promoter region of simian cytomegalovirus major immediate early transcription unit IE94
   3457..3475    +  promoter       SP6 promoter: promoter for bacteriophage SP6 RNA polymerase
   3521..5221    +  CDS            DVL3 (fragment): DVL3_HUMAN - Also known as KIAA0208. Experimental evidence at protein level: Swiss-Prot protein existence level 1. Involved in the signal transduction pathway mediated by multiple Wnt genes. From Homo sapiens (Human).
   5528..6243    +  CDS            GFP (fragment): Aequoria victoria green fluorescent protein
   6273..6290    -  promoter       T7 promoter (fragment): promoter for bacteriophage T7 RNA polymerase
   6295..6429    -  polyA_signal   SV40 poly(A) signal: SV40 polyadenylation signal
   6542..6560    -  promoter       T3 promoter: promoter for bacteriophage T3 RNA polymerase
   6605..6621    -  protein_bind   lac operator: The lac repressor binds to the lac operator to inhibit transcription in E. coli. This inhibition can be relieved by adding lactose or isopropyl-β-D-thiogalactopyranoside (IPTG). lac repressor encoded by lacI
   6629..6659    -  promoter       lac promoter: promoter for the E. coli lac operon
   6674..6695    -  protein_bind   CAP binding site: CAP binding activates transcription in the presence of cAMP. E. coli catabolite activator protein
   6708..6800    -  CDS            lacI (fragment): lac repressor; lacI; The lac repressor binds to the lac operator to inhibit transcription in E. coli. This inhibition can be relieved by adding lactose or isopropyl-β-D-thiogalactopyranoside (IPTG).
