[The description below was written by a language model from this plasmid's Addgene catalogue record and pLannotate feature annotations shown in this document.]
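Description:
pZS220 is a 6.8 kb plasmid built on the pCS2+8 backbone and catalogued as an in vitro transcription vector for producing mRNA encoding Dishevelled from the sea star Patiria miniata. It is maintained in E. coli through a high-copy ColE1/pUC-type origin and selected with ampicillin via the β-lactamase gene and its native promoter. An f1 phage origin and remnants of the lac region (lacZα and lacI fragments, lac promoter, operator and CAP site) are also present as backbone carry-over and play no evident part in the intended use.

The insert is a Dishevelled coding sequence carrying a K47A substitution and fused at its C terminus to GFP. The automated annotation labels this open reading frame as a fragment of human DVL3, which reflects homology-based matching rather than the true source; the catalogue entry gives the species as Patiria miniata. Upstream of the fusion sit the simian cytomegalovirus IE94 enhancer/promoter and an SP6 promoter. SP6 polymerase can therefore generate sense transcripts in vitro, while the CMV element could in principle drive expression directly in vertebrate cells. Downstream lie an SV40 polyadenylation signal, annotated on the opposite strand, and reverse-oriented T7 (partial) and T3 promoters typical of the pCS2 family.

The record supports use as a template for synthetic mRNA encoding a fluorescently tagged mutant Dishevelled, so that the protein's localisation and behaviour can be followed. The associated work concerns Dishevelled dynamics during axis specification in sea star oocytes. The functional consequence of K47A is not stated in the record.
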