Addgene plasmid #177642: pZS220
Purpose: In vitro transcription of Patiria miniata Dishevelled
Depositing lab: Iain Cheeseman. Depositing organization: Whitehead Institute for Biomedical Research. Publication: Polarized Dishevelled dissolution and reassembly drives embryonic axis specification in sea star oocytes. Swartz SZ, Tan TH, Perillo M, Fakhri N, Wessel GM, Wikramanayake AH, Cheeseman IM. Curr Biol. 2021 Dec 20;31(24):5633-5641.e4. doi: 10.1016/j.cub.2021.10.022. Epub 2021 Nov 4. PubMed 34739818.
Backbone
  Vector backbone: pCS2+8
  Vector type: in vitro transcription
Growth in bacteria
  Bacterial resistance: Ampicillin, 100 μg/mL
  Growth temperature: 37°C
  Growth strain: DH5alpha
  Copy number: High Copy
Gene/Insert
  Gene/Insert name: Dishevelled
  Species: Patiria miniata
  Mutation: K47A
  Tag / fusion protein: GFP (C terminal on insert)
  Cloning method: Restriction Enzyme; 5′ cloning site unknown (unknown if destroyed)
Terms and licenses: Academic/Nonprofit Terms; Industry Terms: Not Available to Industry
How to cite: pZS220 was a gift from Iain Cheeseman (Addgene plasmid # 177642 ; http://n2t.net/addgene:177642 ; RRID:Addgene_177642)
